>Addgene plasmid #143401 | TFORF0352 | addgene full sequence | sequence record 397941 | Addgene NGS Result
TTAATGTAGTCTTATGCAATACTCTTGTAGTCTTGCAACATGGTAACGATGAGTTAGCAACATGCCTTAC
AAGGAGAGAAAAAGCACCGTGCATGCCGATTGGTGGAAGTAAGGTGGTACGATCGTGCCTTATTAGGAAG
GCAACAGACGGGTCTGACATGGATTGGACGAACCACTGAATTGCCGCATTGCAGAGATATTGTATTTAAG
TGCCTAGCTCGATACATAAACGGGTCTCTCTGGTTAGACCAGATCTGAGCCTGGGAGCTCTCTGGCTAAC
TAGGGAACCCACTGCTTAAGCCTCAATAAAGCTTGCCTTGAGTGCTTCAAGTAGTGTGTGCCCGTCTGTT
GTGTGACTCTGGTAACTAGAGATCCCTCAGACCCTTTTAGTCAGTGTGGAAAATCTCTAGCAGTGGCGCC
CGAACAGGGACTTGAAAGCGAAAGGGAAACCAGAGGAGCTCTCTCGACGCAGGACTCGGCTTGCTGAAGC
GCGCACGGCAAGAGGCGAGGGGCGGCGACTGGTGAGTACGCCAAAAATTTTGACTAGCGGAGGCTAGAAG
GAGAGAGATGGGTGCGAGAGCGTCAGTATTAAGCGGGGGAGAATTAGATCGCGATGGGAAAAAATTCGGT
TAAGGCCAGGGGGAAAGAAAAAATATAAATTAAAACATATAGTATGGGCAAGCAGGGAGCTAGAACGATT
CGCAGTTAATCCTGGCCTGTTAGAAACATCAGAAGGCTGTAGACAAATACTGGGACAGCTACAACCATCC
CTTCAGACAGGATCAGAAGAACTTAGATCATTATATAATACAGTAGCAACCCTCTATTGTGTGCATCAAA
GGATAGAGATAAAAGACACCAAGGAAGCTTTAGACAAGATAGAGGAAGAGCAAAACAAAAGTAAGACCAC
CGCACAGCAAGCGGCCGCTGATCTTCAGACCTGGAGGAGGAGATATGAGGGACAATTGGAGAAGTGAATT
ATATAAATATAAAGTAGTAAAAATTGAACCATTAGGAGTAGCACCCACCAAGGCAAAGAGAAGAGTGGTG
CAGAGAGAAAAAAGAGCAGTGGGAATAGGAGCTTTGTTCCTTGGGTTCTTGGGAGCAGCAGGAAGCACTA
TGGGCGCAGCGTCAATGACGCTGACGGTACAGGCCAGACAATTATTGTCTGGTATAGTGCAGCAGCAGAA
CAATTTGCTGAGGGCTATTGAGGCGCAACAGCATCTGTTGCAACTCACAGTCTGGGGCATCAAGCAGCTC
CAGGCAAGAATCCTGGCTGTGGAAAGATACCTAAAGGATCAACAGCTCCTGGGGATTTGGGGTTGCTCTG
GAAAACTCATTTGCACCACTGCTGTGCCTTGGAATGCTAGTTGGAGTAATAAATCTCTGGAACAGATTTG
GAATCACACGACCTGGATGGAGTGGGACAGAGAAATTAACAATTACACAAGCTTAATACACTCCTTAATT
GAAGAATCGCAAAACCAGCAAGAAAAGAATGAACAAGAATTATTGGAATTAGATAAATGGGCAAGTTTGT
GGAATTGGTTTAACATAACAAATTGGCTGTGGTATATAAAATTATTCATAATGATAGTAGGAGGCTTGGT
AGGTTTAAGAATAGTTTTTGCTGTACTTTCTATAGTGAATAGAGTTAGGCAGGGATATTCACCATTATCG
TTTCAGACCCACCTCCCAACCCCGAGGGGACCCATGCATTGCATCTCAATTAGTCAGCAACCAGGTGTGG
AAAGTCCCCAGGCTCCCCAGCAGGCAGAAGTATGCAAAGCATGCGTCTCAATTAGTCAGCAACCATAGTC
CCGCCCCTAACTCCGCCCATCCCGCCCCTAACTCCGCCCAGTTCCGCCCATTCTCCGCCCCATGGCTGAC
TAATTTTTTTTATTTATGCAGAGGCCGAGGCCGCCTCGGCCTCTGAGCTATTCCAGAAGTAGTGAGGAGG
CTTTTTTGGAGGCCTAGGCTTTTGCAAAAAGCTTTCTAGAGGTACCACCGGAGCTTACCATGACCGAGTA
CAAGCCCACGGTGCGCCTCGCCACCCGCGACGACGTCCCCAGGGCCGTACGCACCCTCGCCGCCGCGTTC
GCCGACTACCCCGCCACGCGCCACACCGTCGATCCGGACCGCCACATCGAGCGGGTCACCGAGCTGCAAG
AACTCTTCCTCACGCGCGTCGGGCTCGACATCGGCAAGGTGTGGGTCGCGGACGACGGCGCCGCCGTGGC
GGTCTGGACCACGCCGGAGAGCGTCGAAGCGGGGGCGGTGTTCGCCGAGATCGGCCCGCGCATGGCCGAG
TTGAGCGGTTCCCGGCTGGCCGCGCAGCAACAGATGGAAGGCCTCCTGGCGCCGCACCGGCCCAAGGAGC
CCGCGTGGTTCCTGGCCACCGTCGGCGTCTCGCCCGACCACCAGGGCAAGGGTCTGGGCAGCGCCGTCGT
GCTCCCCGGAGTGGAGGCGGCCGAGCGCGCCGGGGTGCCCGCCTTCCTGGAGACCTCCGCGCCCCGCAAC
CTCCCCTTCTACGAGCGGCTCGGCTTCACCGTCACCGCCGACGTCGAGGTGCCCGAAGGACCGCGCACCT
GGTGCATGACCCGCAAGCCCGGTGCCAGTTAACGAATTCTAGATCTTGAGACAAATGGCAGTATTCATCC
ACAATTTTAAAAGAAAAGGGGGGATTGGGGGGTACAGTGCAGGGGAAAGAATAGTAGACATAATAGCAAC
AGACATACAAACTAAAGAATTACAAAAACAAATTACAAAAATTCAAAATTTTCGGGTTTATTACAGGGAC
AGCAGAGATCCACTTTGGCGCCGGCTCGAGGCCTGCAGGTGCAAAGATGGATAAAGTTTTAAACAGAGAG
GAATCTTTGCAGCTAATGGACCTTCTAGGTCTTGAAAGGAGTGGGAATTGGCTCCGGTGCCCGTCAGTGG
GCAGAGCGCACATCGCCCACAGTCCCCGAGAAGTTGGGGGGAGGGGTCGGCAATTGAACCGGTGCCTAGA
GAAGGTGGCGCGGGGTAAACTGGGAAAGTGATGTCGTGTACTGGCTCCGCCTTTTTCCCGAGGGTGGGGG
AGAACCGTATATAAGTGCAGTAGTCGCCGTGAACGTTCTTTTTCGCAACGGGTTTGCCGCCAGAACACAG
GTAAGTGCCGTGTGTGGTTCCCGCGGGCCTGGCCTCTTTACGGGTTATGGCCCTTGCGTGCCTTGAATTA
CTTCCACCTGGCTGCAGTACGTGATTCTTGATCCCGAGCTTCGGGTTGGAAGTGGGTGGGAGAGTTCGAG
GCCTTGCGCTTAAGGAGCCCCTTCGCCTCGTGCTTGAGTTGAGGCCTGGCCTGGGCGCTGGGGCCGCCGC
GTGCGAATCTGGTGGCACCTTCGCGCCTGTCTCGCTGCTTTCGATAAGTCTCTAGCCATTTAAAATTTTT
GATGACCTGCTGCGACGCTTTTTTTCTGGCAAGATAGTCTTGTAAATGCGGGCCAAGATCTGCACACTGG
TATTTCGGTTTTTGGGGCCGCGGGCGGCGACGGGGCCCGTGCGTCCCAGCGCACATGTTCGGCGAGGCGG
GGCCTGCGAGCGCGGCCACCGAGAATCGGACGGGGGTAGTCTCAAGCTGGCCGGCCTGCTCTGGTGCCTG
GCCTCGCGCCGCCGTGTATCGCCCCGCCCTGGGCGGCAAGGCTGGCCCGGTCGGCACCAGTTGCGTGAGC
GGAAAGATGGCCGCTTCCCGGCCCTGCTGCAGGGAGCTCAAAATGGAGGACGCGGCGCTCGGGAGAGCGG
GCGGGTGAGTCACCCACACAAAGGAAAAGGGCCTTTCCGTCCTCAGCCGTCGCTTCATGTGACTCCACGG
AGTACCGGGCGCCGTCCAGGCACCTCGATTAGTTCTCGAGCTTTTGGAGTACGTCGTCTTTAGGTTGGGG
GGAGGGGTTTTATGCGATGGAGTTTCCCCACACTGAGTGGGTGGAGACTGAAGTTAGGCCAGCTTGGCAC
TTGATGTAATTCTCCTTGGAATTTGCCCTTTTTGAGTTTGGATCTTGGTTCATTCTCAAGCCTCAGACAG
TGGTTCAAAGTTTTTTTCTTCCATTTCAGGTGTCGTGAGGCTAGCACCGCCACCATGAGTCACCTCTTCG
ATCCCCGGCTGCCTGCCCTGGCCGCCTCGCCCATGCTGTATCTGTACGGTCCCGAGAGACCCGGCCTCCC
TCTGGCCTTCGCCCCCGCGGCTGCTCTAGCTGCCTCGGGCCGGGCCGAGACCCCGCAGAAGCCTCCCTAC
AGCTACATCGCGCTCATCGCCATGGCGATCCAGGACGCGCCCGAGCAGAGGGTCACGCTCAACGGCATCT
ACCAGTTCATCATGGACCGCTTCCCCTTCTACCACGACAACCGGCAGGGCTGGCAGAACAGCATCCGCCA
CAACCTCTCGCTCAACGACTGCTTCGTCAAGGTGCCCCGCGAGAAAGGGCGGCCGGGCAAGGGCAGCTAC
TGGACGCTGGACCCCCGCTGCCTGGACATGTTTGAGAACGGCAACTACCGGCGCCGGAAGAGGAAGCCCA
AGCCGGGCCCCGGGGCCCCGGAGGCCAAGAGGCCCCGCGCCGAGACGCACCAGCGCAGCGCGGAGGCGCA
GCCGGAGGCGGGGAGCGGGGCAGGGGGCTCGGGCCCCGCAATCTCCCGCCTGCAGGCAGCGCCCGCGGGC
CCCTCGCCCCTCCTGGACGGCCCCTCTCCGCCGGCGCCCCTCCACTGGCCGGGGACCGCGTCCCCGAACG
AGGACGCTGGTGACGCTGCCCAGGGCGCAGCGGCCGTGGCGGTCGGCCAGGCAGCGCGCACAGGGGACGG
CCCGGGGTCCCCTCTGCGCCCCGCCTCCCGCAGCTCTCCGAAGAGCTCCGACAAGTCCAAGAGCTTCAGC
ATAGACAGCATCCTGGCGGGAAAGCAGGGCCAGAAGCCGCCTTCAGGGGACGAACTCCTAGGGGGTGCCA
AGCCTGGGCCCGGCGGCCGTCTGGGTGCCTCGCTCCTGGCCGCCTCCTCCAGCCTCCGTCCGCCTTTCAA
CGCTTCCCTGATGCTCGACCCGCATGTCCAGGGCGGCTTTTACCAGCTCGGGATCCCCTTCCTCTCTTAT
TTCCCCCTGCAGGTTCCCGACACGGTACTCCACTTCCAGTAGTAATGAACTAGTCCGTAACTTGAAAGTA
TTTCGATTTCTTGGCTTTATATATCTTGTGGAAAGGACGACCTCACCCACATATCCGGGCACTTACGCGT
TAAGTCGACAATCAACCTCTGGATTACAAAATTTGTGAAAGATTGACTGGTATTCTTAACTATGTTGCTC
CTTTTACGCTATGTGGATACGCTGCTTTAATGCCTTTGTATCATGCTATTGCTTCCCGTATGGCTTTCAT
TTTCTCCTCCTTGTATAAATCCTGGTTGCTGTCTCTTTATGAGGAGTTGTGGCCCGTTGTCAGGCAACGT
GGCGTGGTGTGCACTGTGTTTGCTGACGCAACCCCCACTGGTTGGGGCATTGCCACCACCTGTCAGCTCC
TTTCCGGGACTTTCGCTTTCCCCCTCCCTATTGCCACGGCGGAACTCATCGCCGCCTGCCTTGCCCGCTG
CTGGACAGGGGCTCGGCTGTTGGGCACTGACAATTCCGTGGTGTTGTCGGGGAAATCATCGTCCTTTCCT
TGGCTGCTCGCCTGTGTTGCCACCTGGATTCTGCGCGGGACGTCCTTCTGCTACGTCCCTTCGGCCCTCA
ATCCAGCGGACCTTCCTTCCCGCGGCCTGCTGCCGGCTCTGCGGCCTCTTCCGCGTCTTCGCCTTCGCCC
TCAGACGAGTCGGATCTCCCTTTGGGCCGCCTCCCCGCGTCGACTTTAAGACCAATGACTTACAAGGCAG
CTGTAGATCTTAGCCACTTTTTAAAAGAAAAGGGGGGACTGGAAGGGCTAATTCACTCCCAACGAAGACA
AGATCTGCTTTTTGCTTGTACTGGGTCTCTCTGGTTAGACCAGATCTGAGCCTGGGAGCTCTCTGGCTAA
CTAGGGAACCCACTGCTTAAGCCTCAATAAAGCTTGCCTTGAGTGCTTCAAGTAGTGTGTGCCCGTCTGT
TGTGTGACTCTGGTAACTAGAGATCCCTCAGACCCTTTTAGTCAGTGTGGAAAATCTCTAGCAGTACGTA
TAGTAGTTCATGTCATCTTATTATTCAGTATTTATAACTTGCAAAGAAATGAATATCAGAGAGTGAGAGG
AACTTGTTTATTGCAGCTTATAATGGTTACAAATAAAGCAATAGCATCACAAATTTCACAAATAAAGCAT
TTTTTTCACTGCATTCTAGTTGTGGTTTGTCCAAACTCATCAATGTATCTTATCATGTCTGGCTCTAGCT
ATCCCGCCCCTAACTCCGCCCATCCCGCCCCTAACTCCGCCCAGTTCCGCCCATTCTCCGCCCCATGGCT
GACTAATTTTTTTTATTTATGCAGAGGCCGAGGCCGCCTCGGCCTCTGAGCTATTCCAGAAGTAGTGAGG
AGGCTTTTTTGGAGGCCTAGGGACGTACCCAATTCGCCCTATAGTGAGTCGTATTACGCGCGCTCACTGG
CCGTCGTTTTACAACGTCGTGACTGGGAAAACCCTGGCGTTACCCAACTTAATCGCCTTGCAGCACATCC
CCCTTTCGCCAGCTGGCGTAATAGCGAAGAGGCCCGCACCGATCGCCCTTCCCAACAGTTGCGCAGCCTG
AATGGCGAATGGG
[124 nt withheld, positions 6734-6857]
C
[91 nt withheld, positions 6859-6949]
A
[49 nt withheld, positions 6951-6999]
CCTTTGACGTTGGAGTCCACGTTCTTT
[37 nt withheld, positions 7027-7063]
ACCCTATCTCGGTCTATTCTTTTGATTTATAAGGGATTTTGCCGATTTCGGCCTATTGGTTAAAAAATGA
GCTGATTTAACAAAAATTTAACGCGAATTTTAACAAAATATTAACGCTTACAATTTAGGTGGCACTTTTC
GGGGAAATGTGCGCGGAACCCCTATTTGTTTATTTTTCTAAATACATTCAAATATGTATCCGCTCATGAG
ACAATAACCCTGATAAATGCTTCAATAATATTGAAAAAGGAAGAGTATGAGTATTCAACATTTCCGTGTC
GCCCTTATTCCCTTTTTTGCGGCATTTTGCCTTCCTGTTTTTGCTCACCCAGAAACGCTGGTGAAAGTAA
AAGATGCTGAAGATCAGTTGGGTGCACGAGTGGGTTACATCGAACTGGATCTCAACAGCGGTAAGATCCT
TGAGAGTTTTCGCCCCGAAGAACGTTTTCCAATGATGAGCACTTTTAAAGTTCTGCTATGTGGCGCGGTA
TTATCCCGTATTGACGCCGGGCAAGAGCAACTCGGTCGCCGCATACACTATTCTCAGAATGACTTGGTTG
AGTACTCACCAGTCACAGAAAAGCATCTTACGGATGGCATGACAGTAAGAGAATTATGCAGTGCTGCCAT
AACCATGAGTGATAACACTGCGGCCAACTTACTTCTGACAACGATCGGAGGACCGAAGGAGCTAACCGCT
TTTTTGCACAACATGGGGGATCATGTAACTCGCCTTGATCGTTGGGAACCGGAGCTGAATGAAGCCATAC
CAAACGACGAGCGTGACACCACGATGCCTGTAGCAATGGCAACAACGTTGCGCAAACTATTAACTGGCGA
ACTACTTACTCTAGCTTCCCGGCAACAATTAATAGACTGGATGGAGGCGGATAAAGTTGCAGGACCACTT
CTGCGCTCGGCCCTTCCGGCTGGCTGGTTTATTGCTGATAAATCTGGAGCCGGTGAGCGTGGGTCTCGCG
GTATCATTGCAGCACTGGGGCCAGATGGTAAGCCCTCCCGTATCGTAGTTATCTACACGACGGGGAGTCA
GGCAACTATGGATGAACGAAATAGACAGATCGCTGAGATAGGTGCCTCACTGATTAAGCATTGGTAACTG
TCAGACCAAGTTTACTCATATATACTTTAGATTGATTTAAAACTTCATTTTTAATTTAAAAGGATCTAGG
TGAAGATCCTTTTTGATAATCTCATGACCAAAATCCCTTAACGTGAGTTTTCGTTCCACTGAGCGTCAGA
CCCCGTAGAAAAGATCAAAGGATCTTCTTGAGATCCTTTTTTTCTGCGCGTAATCTGCTGCTTGCAAACA
AAAAAACCACCGCTACCAGCGGTGGTTTGTTTGCCGGATCAAGAGCTACCAACTCTTTTTCCGAAGGTAA
CTGGCTTCAGCAGAGCGCAGATACCAAATACTGTTCTTCTAGTGTAGCCGTAGTTAGGCCACCACTTCAA
GAACTCTGTAGCACCGCCTACATACCTCGCTCTGCTAATCCTGTTACCAGTGGCTGCTGCCAGTGGCGAT
AAGTCGTGTCTTACCGGGTTGGACTCAAGACGATAGTTACCGGATAAGGCGCAGCGGTCGGGCTGAACGG
GGGGTTCGTGCACACAGCCCAGCTTGGAGCGAACGACCTACACCGAACTGAGATACCTACAGCGTGAGCT
ATGAGAAAGCGCCACGCTTCCCGAAGGGAGAAAGGCGGACAGGTATCCGGTAAGCGGCAGGGTCGGAACA
GGAGAGCGCACGAGGGAGCTTCCAGGGGGAAACGCCTGGTATCTTTATAGTCCTGTCGGGTTTCGCCACC
TCTGACTTGAGCGTCGATTTTTGTGATGCTCGTCAGGGGGGCGGAGCCTATGGAAAAACGCCAGCAACGC
GGCCTTTTTACGGTTCCTGGCCTTTTGCTGGCCTTTTGCTCACATGTTCTTTCCTGCGTTATCCCCTGAT
TCTGTGGATAACCGTATTACCGCCTTTGAGTGAGCTGATACCGCTCGCCGCAGCCGAACGACCGAGCGCA
GCGAGTCAGTGAGCGAGGAAGCGGAAGAGCGCCCAATACGCAAACCGCCTCTCCCCGCGCGTTGGCCGAT
TCATTAATGCAGCTGGCACGACAGGTTTCCCGACTGGAAAGCGGGCAGTGAGCGCAACGCAATTAATGTG
AGTTAGCTCACTCATTAGGCACCCCAGGCTTTACACTTTATGCTTCCGGCTCGTATGTTGTGTGGAATTG
TGAGCGGATAACAATTTCACACAGGAAACAGCTATGACCATGATTACGCCAAGCGCGCAATTAACCCTCA
CTAAAGGGAACAAAAGCTGGAGCTGCAAGC
Features (pLannotate 1.2.2; 31 found; start..end, strand, type, name):
      5..231     +  promoter       RSV promoter: Rous sarcoma virus enhancer/promoter
    232..412     +  LTR            5' LTR (truncated): truncated 5' long terminal repeat (LTR) from HIV-1
    459..584     +  misc_feature   HIV-1 Ψ: packaging signal of human immunodeficiency virus type 1
    568..931     +  CDS            HIV-1 gag (fragment): gag protein from human immunodeficiency virus 1; gag
   1077..1310    +  misc_feature   RRE: The Rev response element (RRE) of HIV-1 allows for Rev-dependent mRNA export from the nucleus to the cytoplasm.
   1687..1713    +  CDS            Rev (fragment): human immunodeficiency virus 1 (HIV-1) Rev protein; rev; enhances nuclear export of unspliced and incompletely spliced viral mRNAs
   1720..1743    +  promoter       SV40 promoter (fragment): SV40 early promoter
   1744..1815    +  promoter       SV40 promoter (fragment): SV40 enhancer and early promoter
   1839..1974    +  rep_origin     SV40 ori: SV40 origin of replication
   2020..2616    +  CDS            PuroR (fragment): puromycin N-acetyltransferase; pac from Streptomyces; confers resistance to puromycin
   2665..2782    +  misc_feature   cPPT/CTS: central polypurine tract and central termination sequence of HIV-1
   2847..2913    +  CDS            small t antigen (fragment): SV40 (simian virus 40) small t antigen
   2920..4098    +  promoter       EF-1α promoter: strong constitutive promoter for human elongation factor EF-1α
   4115..5149    +  CDS            FOXL1: FOXL1_HUMAN - Also known as FKHL11, FREAC7. Experimental evidence at transcript level: Swiss-Prot protein existence level 2. Transcription factor required for proper proliferation and differentiation in the gastrointestinal epithelium. Target gene of the hedgehog (Hh) signaling pathway via GLI2 AND GLI3 transcription factors (By similarity). From Homo sapiens (Human).
   5165..5218    +  promoter       U6 promoter (fragment): RNA polymerase III promoter for human U6 snRNA
   5260..5848    +  misc_feature   WPRE: woodchuck hepatitis virus posttranscriptional regulatory element
   5899..5918    +  misc_feature   cPPT/CTS (fragment): central polypurine tract and central termination sequence of HIV-1
   5920..6153    +  LTR            3' LTR (ΔU3): self-inactivating 3' long terminal repeat (LTR) from HIV-1
   6231..6352    +  polyA_signal   SV40 poly(A) signal: SV40 polyadenylation signal
   6392..6527    +  rep_origin     SV40 ori: SV40 origin of replication
   6548..6566    -  promoter       T7 promoter: promoter for bacteriophage T7 RNA polymerase
   6574..6729    +  CDS            lacZα (fragment): LacZα fragment of β-galactosidase; lacZ fragment
   6734..7162    +  rep_origin     f1 ori (sequence partly withheld): f1 bacteriophage origin of replication; arrow indicates direction of (+) strand synthesis
   7215..7319    +  promoter       AmpR promoter: bla
   7320..8180    +  CDS            AmpR: β-lactamase; bla; confers resistance to ampicillin, carbenicillin, and related antibiotics
   8351..8939    +  rep_origin     ori: high-copy-number ColE1/pMB1/pBR322/pUC origin of replication
   9122..9214    +  CDS            lacI (fragment): lac repressor; lacI; The lac repressor binds to the lac operator to inhibit transcription in E. coli. This inhibition can be relieved by adding lactose or isopropyl-β-D-thiogalactopyranoside (IPTG).
   9227..9248    +  protein_bind   CAP binding site: CAP binding activates transcription in the presence of cAMP. E. coli catabolite activator protein
   9263..9293    +  promoter       lac promoter: promoter for the E. coli lac operon
   9301..9317    +  protein_bind   lac operator: The lac repressor binds to the lac operator to inhibit transcription in E. coli. This inhibition can be relieved by adding lactose or isopropyl-β-D-thiogalactopyranoside (IPTG). lac repressor encoded by lacI
   9362..9380    +  promoter       T3 promoter: promoter for bacteriophage T3 RNA polymerase
