[The description below was written by a language model from this plasmid's Addgene catalogue record and pLannotate feature annotations shown in this document.]
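Description:
TFORF0352 is a third-generation-style, self-inactivating lentiviral expression plasmid built on the pLX_TRC317 backbone and carrying the human transcription factor FOXL1 (also called FKH6, FKHL11 or FREAC7). It is one member of a large barcoded transcription factor ORF collection. In bacteria it is maintained through a high-copy ColE1/pUC-type origin and selected with ampicillin via the β-lactamase gene. An f1 origin and remnants of a lac/lacZα cloning region with T3 and T7 promoters also sit in the backbone. The depositor notes that the plasmid can recombine, as is common for LTR-containing vectors.

The viral portion begins with an RSV promoter fused to a truncated HIV-1 5' LTR, which drives genomic RNA production in packaging cells. This is followed by the Ψ packaging signal with a gag fragment, the Rev response element for Rev-dependent nuclear export, and a cPPT/CTS, which aids nuclear import of the reverse-transcribed genome. Two expression units lie between the LTRs. An SV40 early promoter drives puromycin N-acetyltransferase for selection of transduced mammalian cells, and a strong constitutive EF-1α promoter drives the synthesized FOXL1 ORF. A WPRE downstream of the ORF boosts transcript stability and expression, and the ΔU3 3' LTR inactivates viral promoter activity after integration.

The catalogue states that each vector carries a unique 24-bp barcode. The feature table does not annotate it, although the listed insert is about 100 bp longer than the annotated coding sequence, which would be consistent with the barcode and flanking sequence lying next to the ORF. The barcode allows the overexpressed factor to be identified by sequencing, so the construct suits pooled overexpression screens such as directed differentiation studies.
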