Addgene plasmid #143401: TFORF0352
Purpose: Lentiviral vector for overexpressing transcription factor ORFs with unique 24-bp barcodes. Barcodes facilitate identification of transcription factors in pooled screens.
Depositing lab: Feng Zhang. Depositing organization: Broad Institute. Publication: A transcription factor atlas of directed differentiation. Joung J, Ma S, Tay T, Geiger-Schuller KR, Kirchgatterer PC, Verdine VK, Guo B, Arias-Garcia MA, Allen WE, Singh A, Kuksenko O, Abudayyeh OO, Gootenberg JS, Fu Z, Macrae RK, Buenrostro JD, Regev A, Zhang F. Cell. 2023 Jan 5;186(1):209-229.e26. doi: 10.1016/j.cell.2022.11.026. PubMed 36608654.
Backbone
  Vector backbone: pLX_TRC317
  Backbone manufacturer: Broad Institute Genetic Perturbation Platform
  Backbone size w/o insert (bp): 8264
  Vector type: Mammalian Expression, Lentiviral
  Selectable markers: Puromycin
Growth in bacteria
  Bacterial resistance: Ampicillin, 100 μg/mL
  Growth temperature: 37°C
  Growth strain: NEB Stable
  Copy number: High Copy
Gene/Insert
  Gene/Insert name: FOXL1
  Species: H. sapiens (human)
  Insert size (bp): 1139
  Entrez Gene: FOXL1 (a.k.a. FKH6, FKHL11, FREAC7)
  Promoter: EF1a
  Cloning method: Unknown
  Sequencing primers: 5′ GGGTGGAGACTGAAGTTAGGCCAG; 3′ CACATAGCGTAAAAGGAGCAACATAG
Terms and licenses: Academic/Nonprofit Terms; Industry Terms: Not Available to Industry
Depositor comments: NM_005250,ENST00000320241 . The transcription factor ORF portion of this plasmid was synthesized by Genewiz. Please test multiple small colonies in case of plasmid recombination. To make this collection available in a timely manner, a portion of this collection was not fully sequenced by Addgene. If an Addgene verified full plasmid sequence is not available, please contact us prior to placing an order to request the full sequence.
How to cite: TFORF0352 was a gift from Feng Zhang (Addgene plasmid # 143401 ; http://n2t.net/addgene:143401 ; RRID:Addgene_143401)
