>Addgene plasmid #143401 | TFORF0352 | depositor partial sequence | sequence record 282341 | Insert
ACCGCCACCATGAGTCACCTCTTCGATCCCCGGCTGCCTGCCCTGGCCGCCTCGCCCATGCTGTATCTGT
ACGGTCCCGAGAGACCCGGCCTCCCTCTGGCCTTCGCCCCCGCGGCTGCTCTAGCTGCCTCGGGCCGGGC
CGAGACCCCGCAGAAGCCTCCCTACAGCTACATCGCGCTCATCGCCATGGCGATCCAGGACGCGCCCGAG
CAGAGGGTCACGCTCAACGGCATCTACCAGTTCATCATGGACCGCTTCCCCTTCTACCACGACAACCGGC
AGGGCTGGCAGAACAGCATCCGCCACAACCTCTCGCTCAACGACTGCTTCGTCAAGGTGCCCCGCGAGAA
AGGGCGGCCGGGCAAGGGCAGCTACTGGACGCTGGACCCCCGCTGCCTGGACATGTTTGAGAACGGCAAC
TACCGGCGCCGGAAGAGGAAGCCCAAGCCGGGCCCCGGGGCCCCGGAGGCCAAGAGGCCCCGCGCCGAGA
CGCACCAGCGCAGCGCGGAGGCGCAGCCGGAGGCGGGGAGCGGGGCAGGGGGCTCGGGCCCCGCAATCTC
CCGCCTGCAGGCAGCGCCCGCGGGCCCCTCGCCCCTCCTGGACGGCCCCTCTCCGCCGGCGCCCCTCCAC
TGGCCGGGGACCGCGTCCCCGAACGAGGACGCTGGTGACGCTGCCCAGGGCGCAGCGGCCGTGGCGGTCG
GCCAGGCAGCGCGCACAGGGGACGGCCCGGGGTCCCCTCTGCGCCCCGCCTCCCGCAGCTCTCCGAAGAG
CTCCGACAAGTCCAAGAGCTTCAGCATAGACAGCATCCTGGCGGGAAAGCAGGGCCAGAAGCCGCCTTCA
GGGGACGAACTCCTAGGGGGTGCCAAGCCTGGGCCCGGCGGCCGTCTGGGTGCCTCGCTCCTGGCCGCCT
CCTCCAGCCTCCGTCCGCCTTTCAACGCTTCCCTGATGCTCGACCCGCATGTCCAGGGCGGCTTTTACCA
GCTCGGGATCCCCTTCCTCTCTTATTTCCCCCTGCAGGTTCCCGACACGGTACTCCACTTCCAGTAGTAA
TGAACTAGTCCGTAACTTGAAAGTATTTCGATTTCTTGGCTTTATATATCTTGTGGAAAGGACGACCTCA
CCCACATATCCGGGCACTT
