>Addgene plasmid #143401 | TFORF0352 | depositor partial sequence | sequence record 282342 | Barcode
CCTCACCCACATATCCGGGCACTT
